Addgene plasmid #214005: pEM7067
Purpose: PrpsM driven expression of ssrA-tagged eGFP (AAV)
Depositing lab: Marc Erhardt. Depositing organization: Humboldt-Universitaet zu Berlin. Publication: Fluorescent tools for the standardized work in Gram-negative bacteria. Delgadillo-Guevara M, Halte M, Erhardt M, Popp PF. J Biol Eng. 2024 Apr 8;18(1):25. doi: 10.1186/s13036-024-00420-9. PubMed 38589953.
Backbone
  Vector backbone: pKH70-PrpsM
  Vector type: Bacterial Expression
Growth in bacteria
  Bacterial resistance: Ampicillin, 100 μg/mL
  Growth temperature: 37°C
  Growth strain: DH5alpha
  Copy number: Low Copy
Gene/Insert
  Gene/Insert name: eGFP-AAV
  Species: Synthetic
  Promoter: PrpsM
  Cloning method: Gibson Cloning
Terms and licenses: Academic/Nonprofit Terms; Industry Terms: Not Available to Industry
How to cite: pEM7067 was a gift from Marc Erhardt (Addgene plasmid # 214005 ; http://n2t.net/addgene:214005 ; RRID:Addgene_214005)
