[The description below was written by a language model from this plasmid's Addgene catalogue record and pLannotate feature annotations shown in this document.]
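Description:
pEM7067 is a small (about 3.3 kb) bacterial expression plasmid built on the pKH70-PrpsM backbone and intended for use in Gram-negative bacteria. It is recorded as low copy. The feature annotation detects fragments matching the p15A origin, a short RSF-type origin match and an RNAI element, consistent with a p15A-family replicon that is compatible with ColE1-type plasmids. Selection is by ampicillin, with the β-lactamase gene driven by its native bla promoter and followed by the phage lambda t0 terminator.

The payload is a synthetic eGFP-AAV cassette, inserted by Gibson assembly under the control of PrpsM, the promoter of the ribosomal protein gene rpsM. The promoter region as cloned appears to carry native chromosomal context, since the annotation finds the rpmJ (ribosomal protein L36) coding sequence and the alpha operon ribosome binding site RNA element upstream of the reporter. The fluorescent protein is annotated as a GFP carrying S65T, in keeping with eGFP. It is followed at its C-terminus by an ssrA degradation tag and then by the rrnB T1 terminator. The annotation tool labels the tag as a fragment of the LVA variant, but the catalogue entry specifies the AAV variant, and the partial match probably reflects the sequence the variants share. ssrA tags direct proteins to the ClpXP and ClpAP proteases, so the tagged eGFP is destabilised and turns over rather than accumulating.

This combination of a ribosomal protein gene promoter with a short-lived reporter is useful when fluorescence should track current expression rather than accumulated protein. The plasmid belongs to a set of standardised fluorescent tools for Gram-negative bacteria.
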