Features (pLannotate 1.2.2; 11 found; start..end, strand, type, name):
     86..199     +  CDS            rpmJ (sequence withheld): RL36_ECOLI - Experimental evidence at protein level: Swiss-Prot protein existence level 1. From Escherichia coli (strain K12).
    269..380     +  ncRNA          Alpha RBS: Accession: RF00140 - Alpha operon ribosome binding site
    478..1191    +  CDS            GFP (S65T): GFP (S65T) is a basic (constitutively fluorescent) green fluorescent protein published in 1995, derived from Aequorea victoria.
   1201..1221    +  CDS            ssrA tag (LVA) (fragment): C-terminal peptide that mediates degradation in bacteria through the ClpXP and ClpAP proteases (McGinness et al., 2006) mutant LVA variant that confers accelerated degradation under some conditions (Andersen et al., 1998)
   1248..1334    +  terminator     rrnB T1 terminator: Escherichia coli rrnB; transcription terminator T1 from the E. coli rrnB gene
   1362..1418    -  rep_origin     RSF ori (fragment): Plasmids containing the RSF 1030 origin of replication can be propagated in E. coli cells that contain additional plasmids with compatible origins.
   1505..1849    -  rep_origin     p15A ori (fragment): Plasmids containing the medium-copy-number p15A origin of replication can be propagated in E. coli cells that contain a second plasmid with the ColE1 origin.
   1919..2020    +  ncRNA          RNAI: Accession: RF00106 - RNAI
   2087..2181    -  terminator     lambda t0 terminator: transcription terminator from phage lambda
   2211..3071    -  CDS            AmpR: β-lactamase; bla; confers resistance to ampicillin, carbenicillin, and related antibiotics
   3072..3176    -  promoter       AmpR promoter: bla
>Addgene plasmid #214005 | pEM7067 | addgene full sequence | sequence record 424917 | Addgene NGS Result
CTCGAGGATCCCGGGTACCTGCAGCTAGCGTCGACGAAAGGCTACGGCCGTTAATTGGTCGCCTGAGAAG
TTACGGAGAGTAAAA
[114 nt withheld, positions 86-199]
TGATTTTTTCGCATATTTTTCTTGCAAAGTTGGGTTGAGCTGGCTAGATTAGCCAGCCAATCTTTTGTAT
GTCTGTACGTTTCCATTTGAGTATCCTGAAAACGGGCTTTTCAGCATGGTACGTACATATTAAATAGTAG
GAGTGCATAGTGGCCCGTATAGCAGGCATTAACATTCCTGATCAGAAACACGCCGTGATCGCGTTAACTT
CGATCTACGGTGTCGGCAAGACCCGTTCTAAAGCCATCCTGGCTGGAATTCATAAGGAGGAAAAACATAT
GAGCAAAGGCGAAGAACTGTTCACCGGGGTGGTGCCCATCCTGGTCGAGCTGGACGGCGACGTAAACGGC
CACAAGTTCAGCGTGTCCGGCGAGGGCGAGGGCGATGCCACCTACGGCAAGCTGACCCTGAAGTTCATCT
GCACCACCGGCAAGCTGCCCGTGCCCTGGCCCACCCTCGTGACCACCCTGACCTACGGCGTGCAGTGCTT
CAGCCGCTACCCCGACCACATGAAGCAGCACGACTTCTTCAAGTCCGCCATGCCCGAAGGCTACGTCCAG
GAGCGCACCATCTTCTTCAAGGACGACGGCAACTACAAGACCCGCGCCGAGGTGAAGTTCGAGGGCGACA
CCCTGGTGAACCGCATCGAGCTGAAGGGCATCGACTTCAAGGAGGACGGCAACATCCTGGGGCACAAGCT
GGAGTACAACTACAACAGCCACAACGTCTATATCATGGCCGACAAGCAGAAGAACGGCATCAAGGTGAAC
TTCAAGATCCGCCACAACATCGAGGACGGCAGCGTGCAGCTCGCCGACCACTACCAGCAGAACACCCCCA
TCGGCGACGGCCCCGTGCTGCTGCCCGACAACCACTACCTGAGCACCCAGTCCGCCCTGAGCAAAGACCC
CAACGAGAAGCGCGATCACATGGTCCTGCTGGAGTTCGTGACCGCCGCCGGGATCACTCTCGGCATGGAT
GAACTGTATAAAAGGCCTGCAGCAAACGACGAAAACTACGCTGCAGCAGTTTAATAATCTAGAGGCATCA
AATAAAACGAAAGGCTCAGTCGAAAGACTGGGCCTTTCGTTTTATCTGTTGTTTGTCGGTGAACGCTCTC
CTGAGTAGGACAAATCCGCCGCCCTAGACCTAGGCGGAGATATTCCGCTTCCTCGCTCACTGACTCGCTC
CGCTCGGTCGTTCGGCTGCGGCGAGCGGTACCGGCTTACTGGCGGGGCGGAAATTTCCTGGAAGATGCCA
GGAAGAAACTTAACAGGGAAGCGATAAGGCCACGGCAGAGCCGTTTTTCCATAGGCTCCGCCCCCCTGAC
AAGCATCACGAAATCTGACGCTCAAATCAGTGGTGGCGAAACCCGACAGGACTTAAAGATACCAGGCGTT
TCCCCCTGGTGGCTCCCTCGTGCGCTCTCCTGTTCCTGCCTTTCGGTTTACCGGTGTCACTCCGCTGTTA
TGGCCGCGTTTATCTCATTCCACGCCTGACACTCGGTTCCGGGAAGGCAGTTCGCTCCAAGCTGGACTGT
ATGCACGAACCCCCCGTTCAGTCCGACTGCTGCGCCTGTTCCGGTAACTATCGACTTGAGTCCAAGCCGG
AAAGACACGACAAAGCGCCACTGGCAGCAGCCACTGGTAAGAGGGTGTACAAGAGATTACTGATGCAGAG
TTCTTGAAGTCAGAGCCAAACTACGGCTAAACTGGAAGGACGAATTTGGTGGCAGCGGTCTTGTACACCC
TGTTACCACGGTTCAGAAGTTCCCCAACTTACTGAACCTTCGAAAAACCACCTCCCCAGGTGGTTTTTTC
GTTTTCAGAGCAAGAGATTACGACGCAACGGAAAGGATCTCAAGAGGTTCATCTTACTAGTGCTTGGATT
CTCACCAATAAAAAACGCCCGGCGGCAACCGAGCGTTCTGAACAAATCCAGATGGAGTTCTGAGGTCATT
ACTGGATCTATCAACAGGAGTCCAAGCGAGCTCGTAAACTTGGTCTGACAGTTACCAATGCTTAATCAGT
GAGGCACCTATCTCAGCGATCTGTCTATTTCGTTCATCCATAGTTGCCTGACTCCCCGTCGTGTAGATAA
CTACGATACGGGAGGGCTTACCATCTGGCCCCAGTGCTGCAATGATACCGCGAGACCCACGCTCACCGGC
TCCAGATTTATCAGCAATAAACCAGCCAGCCGGAAGGGCCGAGCGCAGAAGTGGTCCTGCAACTTTATCC
GCCTCCATCCAGTCTATTAATTGTTGCCGGGAAGCTAGAGTAAGTAGTTCGCCAGTTAATAGTTTGCGCA
ACGTTGTTGCCATTGCTACAGGCATCGTGGTGTCACGCTCGTCGTTTGGTATGGCTTCATTCAGCTCCGG
TTCCCAACGATCAAGGCGAGTTACATGATCCCCCATGTTGTGCAAAAAAGCGGTTAGCTCCTTCGGTCCT
CCGATCGTTGTCAGAAGTAAGTTGGCCGCAGTGTTATCACTCATGGTTATGGCAGCACTGCATAATTCTC
TTACTGTCATGCCATCCGTAAGATGCTTTTCTGTGACTGGTGAGTACTCAACCAAGTCATTCTGAGAATA
GTGTATGCGGCGACCGAGTTGCTCTTGCCCGGCGTCAATACGGGATAATACCGCGCCACATAGCAGAACT
TTAAAAGTGCTCATCATTGGAAAACGTTCTTCGGGGCGAAAACTCTCAAGGATCTTACCGCTGTTGAGAT
CCAGTTCGATGTAACCCACTCGTGCACCCAACTGATCTTCAGCATCTTTTACTTTCACCAGCGTTTCTGG
GTGAGCAAAAACAGGAAGGCAAAATGCCGCAAAAAAGGGAATAAGGGCGACACGGAAATGTTGAATACTC
ATACTCTTCCTTTTTCAATATTATTGAAGCATTTATCAGGGTTATTGTCTCATGAGCGGATACATATTTG
AATGTATTTAGAAAAATAAACAAATAGGGGTTCCGCGCACATTTCCCCGAAAAGTGCCACCTGACGTCTA
AGAAACCATTATTATCATGACATTAACCTATAAAAATAGGCGTATCACGAGGCCCTTTCGTCTTCAC
